>Addgene plasmid #219963 | pSN667 | addgene full sequence | sequence record 441237 | Addgene NGS Result
ACCGGTTGACTTGGGTCAACTGTCAGACCAAGTTTACTCATATATACTTTAGATTGATTTAAAACTTCAT
TTTTAATTTAAAAGGATCTAGGTGAAGATCCTTTTTGATAATCTCATGACCAAAATCCCTTAACGTGAGT
TTTCGTTCCACTGAGCGTCAGACCCCGTAGAAAAGATCAAAGGATCTTCTTGAGATCCTTTTTTTCTGCG
CGTAATCTGCTGCTTGCAAACAAAAAAACCACCGCTACCAGCGGTGGTTTGTTTGCCGGATCAAGAGCTA
CCAACTCTTTTTCCGAAGGTAACTGGCTTCAGCAGAGCGCAGATACCAAATACTGTTCTTCTAGTGTAGC
CGTAGTTAGGCCACCACTTCAAGAACTCTGTAGCACCGCCTACATACCTCGCTCTGCTAATCCTGTTACC
AGTGGCTGCTGCCAGTGGCGATAAGTCGTGTCTTACCGGGTTGGACTCAAGACGATAGTTACCGGATAAG
GCGCAGCGGTCGGGCTGAACGGGGGGTTCGTGCACACAGCCCAGCTTGGAGCGAACGACCTACACCGAAC
TGAGATACCTACAGCGTGAGCTATGAGAAAGCGCCACGCTTCCCGAAGGGAGAAAGGCGGACAGGTATCC
GGTAAGCGGCAGGGTCGGAACAGGAGAGCGCACGAGGGAGCTTCCAGGGGGAAACGCCTGGTATCTTTAT
AGTCCTGTCGGGTTTCGCCACCTCTGACTTGAGCGTCGATTTTTGTGATGCTCGTCAGGGGGGCGGAGCC
TATGGAAAAACGCCAGCAACGCGGCCTTTTTACGGTTCCTGGCCTTTTGCTGGCCTTTTGCTCACATGTT
CTTTCCTGCGTTATCCCCTGATTGACTTGGGTCGCTCTTCCTGTGGATGCGCAGATGCCCTGCGTAAGCG
GGTGTGGGCGGACAATAAAGTCTTAAACTGAACAAAATAGATCTAAACTATGACAATAAAGTCTTAAACT
AGACAGAATAGTTGTAAACTGAAATCAGTCCAGTTATGCTGTGAAAAAGCATACTGGACTTTTGTTATGG
CTAAAGCAAACTCTTCATTTTCTGAAGTGCAAATTGCCCGTCGTATTAAAGAGGGGCGTGGCCAAGGGCA
TGTAAAGACTATATTCGCGGCGTTGTGACAATTTACCGAACAACTCCGCGGCCGGGAAGCCGATCTCGGC
TTGAACGAATTGTTAGGTGGCGGTACTTGGGTCGATATCAAAGTGCATCACTTCTTCCCGTATGCCCAAC
TTTGTATAGAGAGCCACTGCGGGATCGTCACCGTAATCTGCTTGCACGTAGATCACATAAGCACCAAGCG
CGTTGGCCTCATGCTTGAGGAGATTGATGAGCGCGGTGGCAATGCCCTGCCTCCGGTGCTCGCCGGAGAC
TGCGAGATCATAGATATAGATCTCACTACGCGGCTGCTCAAACTTGGGCAGAACGTAAGCCGCGAGAGCG
CCAACAACCGCTTCTTGGTCGAAGGCAGCAAGCGCGATGAATGTCTTACTACGGAGCAAGTTCCCGAGGT
AATCGGAGTCCGGCTGATGTTGGGAGTAGGTGGCTACGTCTCCGAACTCACGACCGAAAAGATCAAGAGC
AGCCCGCATGGATTTGACTTGGTCAGGGCCGAGCCTACATGTGCGAATGATGCCCATACTTGAGCCACCT
AACTTTGTTTTAGGGCGACTGCCCTGCTGCGTAACATCGTTGCTGCTCCATAACATCAAACATCGACCCA
CGGCGTAACGCGCTTGCTGCTTGGATGCCCGAGGCATAGACTGTACAAAAAAACAGTCATAACAAGCCAT
GAAAACCGCCACTGCGCCGTTACCACCGCTGCGTTCGGTCAAGGTTCTGGACCAGTTGCGTGAGCGCATA
CGCTACTTGCATTACAGTTTACGAACCGAACAGGCTTATGTCAACTGGGTTCGTGCCTTCATCCGTTTCC
ACGGTGTGCGTCACCCGGCAACCTTGGGCAGCAGCGAAGTCGCCATAACTTCGTATAGCATACATTATAC
GAAGTTATCTGTAACTATAACGGTCCTAAGGTAGCGAGTTTAAACACTAGTATCGATTCGCGACCTACTC
CGGAATATTAATAGATCATGGAGATAATTAAAATGATAACCATCTCGCAAATAAATAAGTATTTTACTGT
TTTCGTAACAGTTTTGTAATAAAAAAACCTATAAATATTCCGGATTATTCATACCGTCCCACCATCGGGC
GCGGATCCCGGTCCGAAGCGCGCGGAATTCATGTCCGGCGCTTCAGTGAAGGTGGCCGTGCGTGTTCGTC
CTTTCAACTCCCGTGAAACCTCCAAAGAATCCAAGTGCATCATCCAGATGCAGGGCAACTCCACCTCCAT
CATCAACCCTAAGAACCCCAAAGAGGCTCCCAAGTCCTTCTCCTTCGACTACTCCTACTGGTCCCACACC
TCACCTGAGGACCCCTGCTTCGCTTCTCAGAACCGTGTGTACAACGACATCGGCAAAGAGATGCTGCTGC
ACGCTTTCGAGGGTTACAACGTGTGCATCTTCGCTTACGGCCAGACCGGTGCTGGAAAGTCCTACACCAT
GATGGGCAAGCAAGAGGAATCCCAGGCTGGTATCATCCCTCAGCTGTGCGAGGAACTGTTCGAGAAGATC
AACGACAACTGCAACGAAGAGATGTCCTACTCCGTCGAGGTGTCCTACATGGAAATCTACTGCGAGCGTG
TGCGTGACCTGCTGAACCCCAAGAACAAGGGCAACCTGCGTGTGCGCGAACACCCTCTGTTGGGACCTTA
CGTCGAGGACCTGTCCAAGCTGGCTGTGACCTCCTACACCGATATCGCTGACCTGATGGACGCTGGCAAC
AAGGCTCGTACCGTGGCTGCTACCAACATGAACGAGACATCCTCTCGTTCCCACGCTGTGTTCACCATCG
TGTTCACCCAGAAGAAGCACGACAACGAGACTAACCTGTCCACCGAGAAGGTGTCCAAGATCTCCCTGGT
GGACCTGGCTGGTTCTGAGCGTGCTGACTCTACCGGTGCTAAGGGCACCCGTCTGAAAGAGGGTGCTAAC
ATCAACAAGTCCCTGACCACTCTGGGCAAAGTGATCTCCGCTCTGGCTGAGGTGTCCAAGAAGAAGAAAA
AGACCGACTTCATCCCCTACCGTGACTCCGTGCTGACCTGGCTCTTGCGTGAAAACCTCGGTGGAAACTC
CCGTACCGCTATGGTGGCTGCTCTGTCCCCTGCTGACATCAACTACGACGAGACTCTGTCTACCCTGCGT
TACGCTGACCGTGCTAAGCAGATCAAGTGCAACGCTGTGATCAACGAGGACCCCAACGCTAAGCTCGTGC
GCGAGCTGAAAGAAGAAGTGACCCGCCTGAAGGACCTGCTGCGTGCTCAAGGACTGGGCGACATCATCGA
CACCTCTATGGGTTCCCTGACCTCCTCTCCATCTTCATGCTCCCTGTCCTCTCAAGTGGGACTGACCTCC
GTGACCTCCATCCAAGAGCGTATCATGTCTACCCCTGGTGGCGAGGAAGCTATCGAGCGCCTGAAAGAGT
CCGAGAAGATTATCGCCGAGCTGAACGAAACCTGGGAAGAGAAGCTGCGCAAGACCGAGGCTATCCGTAT
GGAACGTGAAGCTCTGCTGGCTGAGATGGGTGTCGCTATCCGTGAAGATGGTGGCACCCTGGGAGTGTTC
TCCCCAAAGAAAACCCCTCACCTGGTCAACCTGAACGAGGATCCCCTGATGTCCGAGTGCCTGCTGTACT
ACATCAAGGACGGTATCACCCGTGTCGGCCAGGCTGATGCTGAACGTCGTCAAGACATCGTGCTGTCCGG
TGCTCATATCAAAGAGGAACACTGCATCTTCCGTTCCGAGCGTTCCAACTCCGGCGAAGTGATCGTGACC
CTGGAACCTTGCGAGCGCTCCGAGACTTACGTGAACGGCAAGCGTGTGTCCCAGCCTGTGCAACTGAGAT
CCGGCAACCGTATCATCATGGGCAAGAACCACGTGTTCCGTTTCAACCATCCTGAGCAGGCTCGTGCTGA
GCGTGAAAAGACCCCTTCCGCTGAGACTCCTTCCGAGCCTGTGGACTGGACTTTCGCTCAGCGTGAACTG
CTGGAAAAGCAGGGTATCGACATGAAGCAAGAGATGGAAAAGCGCCTGCAAGAAATGGAAATTCTGTACA
AGAAAGAGAAAGAGGAAGCCGACCTGCTGTTGGAGCAGCAGCGTCTGGACTACGAGTCTAAGCTGCAGGC
TCTGCAGAAGCAGGTCGAGACTCGTTCCCTGGCTGCTGAGACTACCGAGGAAGAAGAGGAAGAGGAAGAA
GTCCCCTGGACACAGCACGAGTTCGAGCTGGCTCAGTGGGCTTTCCGCAAGTGGAAGTCCCACCAGTTCA
CTTCCCTGCGCGACCTGTTGTGGGGGCGGCCGCTTTCGAATATGAGTAAAGGTGAGGAACTCTTTACAGG
AGTTGTACCCATACTCGTTGAGTTGGACGGTGATGTAAATGGTCATAAGTTTTCGGTCAGGGGTGAGGGC
GAGGGTGACGCAACTAACGGTAAGCTGACTTTGAAGTTTATCTGTACCACGGGAAAACTTCCCGTGCCGT
GGCCAACTTTGGTAACAACACTTACATACGGTGTGCAATGCTTTAGTCGCTACCCGGATCACATGAAAAG
GCACGATTTTTTCAAATCTGCCATGCCTGAGGGTTATGTGCAAGAGAGAACTATTTCGTTCAAAGACGAC
GGAACGTACAAGACACGCGCCGAAGTGAAATTTGAGGGTGATACCCTTGTCAATCGTATAGAACTTAAAG
GAATTGACTTCAAGGAAGACGGCAACATCTTGGGACACAAACTGGAATATAATTTTAACTCGCACAACGT
GTATATCACAGCAGACAAACAGAAAAACGGAATCAAAGCAAACTTCAAAATACGCCACAACGTTGAAGAT
GGAAGCGTCCAGCTGGCTGATCATTACCAGCAAAACACCCCCATTGGTGATGGACCGGTATTGTTGCCCG
ATAATCATTATCTCTCAACGCAGTCTGTACTCAGTAAGGATCCTAACGAAAAGAGGGATCACATGGTTCT
TCTCGAGTTCGTAACCGCAGCTGGTATCACGCACGGCATGGACGAACTCTACAAAGGCAGTGGCAGTTGG
TCGCATCCTCAATTCGAGAAGGGCGGCGGCAGTGGCGGCGGCAGTGGCGGCAGTGCCTGGAGTCATCCAC
AATTTGAGAAGTAAAGCCTGCAGTCTCGACAAGCTTGTCGAGAAGTACTAGAGGATCATAATCAGCCATA
CCACATTTGTAGAGGTTTTACTTGCTTTAAAAAACCTCCCACACCTCCCCCTGAACCTGAAACATAAAAT
GAATGCAATTGTTGTTGTTAACTTGTTTATTGCAGCTTATAATGGTTACAAATAAAGCAATAGCATCACA
AATTTCACAAATAAAGCATTTTTTTCACTGCATTCTAGTTGTGGTTTGTCCAAACTCATCAATGTATCTT
ATCATGTCTGGATCTGATCACTGCTTGAGCCTAGAAGATCCGGCTGCTAACAAAGCCCGAAAGGAAGCTG
AGTTGGCTGCTGCCACCGCTGAGCAATAACTATCATAACCCCTAGGGTATACCCATCTAATTGGAACCAG
ATAAGTGAAATCTAGTTCCAAACTATTTTGTCATTTTTAATTTTCGTATTAGCTTACGACGCTACACCCA
GTTCCCATCTATTTTGTCACTCTTCCCTAAATAATCCTTAAAAACTCCATTTCCACCCCTCCCAGTTCCC
AACTATTTTGTCCGCCCACA
Features (pLannotate 1.2.2; 12 found; start..end, strand, type, name):
    190..778     +  rep_origin     ori: high-copy-number ColE1/pMB1/pBR322/pUC origin of replication
    913..1136    -  mobile_element Tn7R: mini-Tn7 element (right end of the Tn7 transposon) Tn7
   1203..1736    -  CDS            GmR: gentamycin acetyltransferase; aacC1; confers resistance to gentamycin
   1906..1934    -  promoter       Pc promoter: intI1 (promoter lies within the coding sequence); class 1 integron promoter
   2005..2038    +  protein_bind   loxP: Cre-mediated recombination occurs in the 8-bp core sequence (GCATACAT). Cre recombinase
   2115..2206    +  promoter       polyhedrin promoter: polh from Autographa californica; promoter for the baculovirus polyhedrin gene
   2271..4247    +  CDS            KIF1C (fragment): KIF1C_HUMAN - Also known as KIAA0706. Experimental evidence at protein level: Swiss-Prot protein existence level 1. Motor required for the retrograde transport of Golgi vesicles to the endoplasmic reticulum. Has a microtubule plus end-directed motility. From Homo sapiens (Human).
   4452..5165    +  CDS            Superfolder GFP: Superfolder GFP is a basic (constitutively fluorescent) green fluorescent protein published in 2005, derived from Aequorea victoria. It is reported to be a very rapidly-maturing weak dimer.
   5304..5387    +  CDS            large T antigen (fragment): large T antigen from SV40 (simian virus 40)
   5410..5544    +  polyA_signal   SV40 poly(A) signal: SV40 polyadenylation signal
   5573..5622    +  CDS            SET1 (fragment): solubility-enhancement tag derived from T7 phage gene 10B
   5665..5830    -  mobile_element Tn7L: mini-Tn7 element (left end of the Tn7 transposon) Tn7
