[The description below was written by a language model from this plasmid's Addgene catalogue record and pLannotate feature annotations shown in this document.]
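Description:
pSN667 is a baculovirus transfer plasmid built on the pAcebac1 backbone for producing a truncated human kinesin-3 motor in insect cells. In bacteria it replicates from a high-copy ColE1/pUC-type origin and is selected with gentamicin, with the gentamicin acetyltransferase gene driven by a class 1 integron Pc promoter. The resistance gene and the expression cassette lie between the Tn7R and Tn7L ends of a mini-Tn7 element. This arrangement allows Tn7 transposition of the whole segment into a baculoviral bacmid, from which recombinant virus is generated. A loxP site upstream of the cassette is a standard backbone feature that permits Cre-mediated fusion with compatible donor plasmids for multigene assemblies.

The payload is a codon-optimized sequence encoding residues 1–721 of human KIF1Bβ (numbered from the 1770-residue isoform), a 2163 bp insert introduced by Gibson cloning. It is expressed from the very late, strong AcMNPV polyhedrin promoter and terminated by an SV40 polyadenylation signal. The C terminus is fused to superfolder GFP followed by a 2xStrepII tag, giving a fluorescent label and an affinity handle for purification. The automated annotation labels the motor coding region as a KIF1C fragment, which most likely reflects homology among kinesin-3 family members rather than a different insert. The StrepII tag is not annotated, and the small "large T antigen" and "SET1" hits are probably incidental matches in the terminator and backbone regions. The record states only expression in insect cells as the purpose. A fluorescent, purifiable motor fragment of this kind would suit in vitro biochemical or microscopy-based motility studies.
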