Addgene plasmid #219963: pSN667
Purpose: Expressed sfGFP fused human KIF1Bß(1-721) in insect cells
Depositing lab: Shinsuke Niwa. Depositing organization: Tohoku University, Frontier Research Institute for Interdisciplinary Sciences.
Backbone
  Vector backbone: pAcebac1
  Vector type: Insect Expression
Growth in bacteria
  Bacterial resistance: Gentamicin, 10 μg/mL
  Growth temperature: 37°C
  Growth strain: DH5alpha
  Copy number: Unknown
Gene/Insert
  Gene/Insert name: codon optimized human KIF1Bß (1770a.a. isoform)
  Species: H. sapiens (human)
  Insert size (bp): 2163
  Mutation: encodes 1-721
  Entrez Gene: KIF1B (a.k.a. CMT2, CMT2A, CMT2A1, HMSNII, KLP, NBLST1)
  Promoter: polyhedrin
  Tag / fusion protein: sfGFP::2xStrepII tag (C terminal on insert)
  Cloning method: Gibson Cloning
  Sequencing primers: 5′ ttttactgttttcgtaacag
Terms and licenses: Academic/Nonprofit Terms; Industry Terms: Not Available to Industry
How to cite: pSN667 was a gift from Shinsuke Niwa (Addgene plasmid # 219963 ; http://n2t.net/addgene:219963 ; RRID:Addgene_219963)
